>Addgene plasmid #161757 | pcDNA3-mitoExRai-AKAR2 | depositor full sequence | sequence record 313689 | pcDNA3-mitoExRai-AKAR2 sequence 6725 bps
GACGGATCGGGAGATCTCCCGATCCCCTATGGTGCACTCTCAGTACAATCTGCTCTGATGCCGCATAGTT
AAGCCAGTATCTGCTCCCTGCTTGTGTGTTGGAGGTCGCTGAGTAGTGCGCGAGCAAAATTTAAGCTACA
ACAAGGCAAGGCTTGACCGACAATTGCATGAAGAATCTGCTTAGGGTTAGGCGTTTTGCGCTGCTTCGCG
ATGTACGGGCCAGATATACGCGTTGACATTGATTATTGACTAGTTATTAATAGTAATCAATTACGGGGTC
ATTAGTTCATAGCCCATATATGGAGTTCCGCGTTACATAACTTACGGTAAATGGCCCGCCTGGCTGACCG
CCCAACGACCCCCGCCCATTGACGTCAATAATGACGTATGTTCCCATAGTAACGCCAATAGGGACTTTCC
ATTGACGTCAATGGGTGGAGTATTTACGGTAAACTGCCCACTTGGCAGTACATCAAGTGTATCATATGCC
AAGTACGCCCCCTATTGACGTCAATGACGGTAAATGGCCCGCCTGGCATTATGCCCAGTACATGACCTTA
TGGGACTTTCCTACTTGGCAGTACATCTACGTATTAGTCATCGCTATTACCATGGTGATGCGGTTTTGGC
AGTACATCAATGGGCGTGGATAGCGGTTTGACTCACGGGGATTTCCAAGTCTCCACCCCATTGACGTCAA
TGGGAGTTTGTTTTGGCACCAAAATCAACGGGACTTTCCAAAATGTCGTAACAACTCCGCCCCATTGACG
CAAATGGGCGGTAGGCGTGTACGGTGGGAGGTCTATATAAGCAGAGCTCTCTGGCTAACTAGAGAACCCA
CTGCTTACTGGCTTATCGAAATTAATACGACTCACTATAGGGAGACCCAAGCTTGCCACCATGGCAATCC
AGTTGCGTTCGCTCTTCCCCTTGGCGTTGCCCGGAATGCTGGCCCTCCTTGGCTGGTGGTGGTTTTTCTC
TCGTAAAAAAGCGGATCCCATGCTGCGTCGCGCCACCCTGGTGGACGGCGGCACCGGCGGCAGCGAGCTC
AGCTTCTGCAACGTCTATATCAAGGCCGACAAGCAGAAGAACGGCATCAAGGCGAACTTCAAGATCCGCC
ACAACATCGAGGACGGCGGCGTGCAGCTCGCCTACCACTACCAGCAGAACACCCCCATCGGCGACGGCCC
CGTGCTGCTGCCCGACAACCACTACCTGAGCGTGCAGTCCAAACTTTCGAAAGACCCCAACGAGAAGCGC
GATCACATGGTCCTGCTGGAGTTCGTGACCGCCGCCGGGATCACTCTCGGCATGGACGAGCTGTACAAGG
GCGGTACCGGAGGGAGCATGGTGAGCAAGGGCGAGGAGCTGTTCACCGGGGTGGTGCCCATCCTGGTCGA
GCTGGACGGCGACGTAAACGGCCACAAGTTCAGCGTGTCCGGCGAGGGTGAGGGCGATGCCACCTACGGC
AAGCTGACCCTGAAGTTCATCTGCACCACCGGCAAGCTGCCCGTGCCCTGGCCCACCCTCGTGACCACCC
TGACCTACGGCGTGCAGTGCTTCAGCCGCTACCCCGACCACATGAAGCAGCACGACTTCTTCAAGTCCGC
CATGCCCGAAGGCTACATCCAGGAGCGCACCATCTTCTTCAAGGACGACGGCAACTACAAGACCCGCGCC
GAGGTGAAGTTCGAGGGCGACACCCTGGTGAACCGCATCGAGCTGAAGGGCATCGACTTCAAGGAGGACG
GCAACATCCTGGGGCACAAGCTGGAGTACAACTTGCTGCATAAGTTTTCTCAAGAACAGATCGGCGAAAA
CATTGTGTGCAGGGTCATTTGTACCACGGGTCAAATTCCCATCCGAGATTTGTCAGCTGATATTTCACAA
GTGCTTAAGGAAAAACGATCCATAAAGAAAGTTTGGACATTTGGTAGAAACCCAGCCTGTGACTATCATT
TAGGAAACATTTCAAGACTGTCAAATAAGCATTTCCAAATACTACTAGGAGAAGACGGTAACCTTTTATT
GAATGACATTTCCACTAATGGGACCTGGTTAAATGGGCAAAAAGTCGAGAAGAACAGCAATCAGTTACTG
TCTCAAGGTGATGAAATAACCGTTGGTGTAGGCGTGGAATCAGATATTTTATCTCTGGTCATTTTCATAA
ACGACAAATTTAAGCAGTGCCTCGAGCAGAACAAAGTTGATCGCTAGGAATTCTGCAGATATCCATCACA
CTGGCGGCCGCTCGAGCATGCATCTAGAGGGCCCTATTCTATAGTGTCACCTAAATGCTAGAGCTCGCTG
ATCAGCCTCGACTGTGCCTTCTAGTTGCCAGCCATCTGTTGTTTGCCCCTCCCCCGTGCCTTCCTTGACC
CTGGAAGGTGCCACTCCCACTGTCCTTTCCTAATAAAATGAGGAAATTGCATCGCATTGTCTGAGTAGGT
GTCATTCTATTCTGGGGGGTGGGGTGGGGCAGGACAGCAAGGGGGAGGATTGGGAAGACAATAGCAGGCA
TGCTGGGGATGCGGTGGGCTCTATGGCTTCTGAGGCGGAAAGAACCAGCTGGGGCTCTAGGGGGTATCCC
C
[124 nt withheld, positions 2592-2715]
C
[91 nt withheld, positions 2717-2807]
A
[49 nt withheld, positions 2809-2857]
CCTTTGACGTTGGAGTCCACGTTCTTT
[37 nt withheld, positions 2885-2921]
ACCCTATCTCGGTCTATTCTTTTGATTTATAAGGGATTTTGCCGATTTCGGCCTATTGGTTAAAAAATGA
GCTGATTTAACAAAAATTTAACGCGAATTAATTCTGTGGAATGTGTGTCAGTTAGGGTGTGGAAAGTCCC
CAGGCTCCCCAGCAGGCAGAAGTATGCAAAGCATGCATCTCAATTAGTCAGCAACCAGGTGTGGAAAGTC
CCCAGGCTCCCCAGCAGGCAGAAGTATGCAAAGCATGCATCTCAATTAGTCAGCAACCATAGTCCCGCCC
CTAACTCCGCCCATCCCGCCCCTAACTCCGCCCAGTTCCGCCCATTCTCCGCCCCATGGCTGACTAATTT
TTTTTATTTATGCAGAGGCCGAGGCCGCCTCTGCCTCTGAGCTATTCCAGAAGTAGTGAGGAGGCTTTTT
TGGAGGCCTAGGCTTTTGCAAAAAGCTCCCGGGAGCTTGTATATCCATTTTCGGATCTGATCAAGAGACA
GGATGAGGATCGTTTCGCATGATTGAACAAGATGGATTGCACGCAGGTTCTCCGGCCGCTTGGGTGGAGA
GGCTATTCGGCTATGACTGGGCACAACAGACAATCGGCTGCTCTGATGCCGCCGTGTTCCGGCTGTCAGC
GCAGGGGCGCCCGGTTCTTTTTGTCAAGACCGACCTGTCCGGTGCCCTGAATGAACTGCAGGACGAGGCA
GCGCGGCTATCGTGGCTGGCCACGACGGGCGTTCCTTGCGCAGCTGTGCTCGACGTTGTCACTGAAGCGG
GAAGGGACTGGCTGCTATTGGGCGAAGTGCCGGGGCAGGATCTCCTGTCATCTCACCTTGCTCCTGCCGA
GAAAGTATCCATCATGGCTGATGCAATGCGGCGGCTGCATACGCTTGATCCGGCTACCTGCCCATTCGAC
CACCAAGCGAAACATCGCATCGAGCGAGCACGTACTCGGATGGAAGCCGGTCTTGTCGATCAGGATGATC
TGGACGAAGAGCATCAGGGGCTCGCGCCAGCCGAACTGTTCGCCAGGCTCAAGGCGCGCATGCCCGACGG
CGAGGATCTCGTCGTGACCCATGGCGATGCCTGCTTGCCGAATATCATGGTGGAAAATGGCCGCTTTTCT
GGATTCATCGACTGTGGCCGGCTGGGTGTGGCGGACCGCTATCAGGACATAGCGTTGGCTACCCGTGATA
TTGCTGAAGAGCTTGGCGGCGAATGGGCTGACCGCTTCCTCGTGCTTTACGGTATCGCCGCTCCCGATTC
GCAGCGCATCGCCTTCTATCGCCTTCTTGACGAGTTCTTCTGAGCGGGACTCTGGGGTTCGAAATGACCG
ACCAAGCGACGCCCAACCTGCCATCACGAGATTTCGATTCCACCGCCGCCTTCTATGAAAGGTTGGGCTT
CGGAATCGTTTTCCGGGACGCCGGCTGGATGATCCTCCAGCGCGGGGATCTCATGCTGGAGTTCTTCGCC
CACCCCAACTTGTTTATTGCAGCTTATAATGGTTACAAATAAAGCAATAGCATCACAAATTTCACAAATA
AAGCATTTTTTTCACTGCATTCTAGTTGTGGTTTGTCCAAACTCATCAATGTATCTTATCATGTCTGTAT
ACCGTCGACCTCTAGCTAGAGCTTGGCGTAATCATGGTCATAGCTGTTTCCTGTGTGAAATTGTTATCCG
CTCACAATTCCACACAACATACGAGCCGGAAGCATAAAGTGTAAAGCCTGGGGTGCCTAATGAGTGAGCT
AACTCACATTAATTGCGTTGCGCTCACTGCCCGCTTTCCAGTCGGGAAACCTGTCGTGCCAGCTGCATTA
ATGAATCGGCCAACGCGCGGGGAGAGGCGGTTTGCGTATTGGGCGCTCTTCCGCTTCCTCGCTCACTGAC
TCGCTGCGCTCGGTCGTTCGGCTGCGGCGAGCGGTATCAGCTCACTCAAAGGCGGTAATACGGTTATCCA
CAGAATCAGGGGATAACGCAGGAAAGAACATGTGAGCAAAAGGCCAGCAAAAGGCCAGGAACCGTAAAAA
GGCCGCGTTGCTGGCGTTTTTCCATAGGCTCCGCCCCCCTGACGAGCATCACAAAAATCGACGCTCAAGT
CAGAGGTGGCGAAACCCGACAGGACTATAAAGATACCAGGCGTTTCCCCCTGGAAGCTCCCTCGTGCGCT
CTCCTGTTCCGACCCTGCCGCTTACCGGATACCTGTCCGCCTTTCTCCCTTCGGGAAGCGTGGCGCTTTC
TCATAGCTCACGCTGTAGGTATCTCAGTTCGGTGTAGGTCGTTCGCTCCAAGCTGGGCTGTGTGCACGAA
CCCCCCGTTCAGCCCGACCGCTGCGCCTTATCCGGTAACTATCGTCTTGAGTCCAACCCGGTAAGACACG
ACTTATCGCCACTGGCAGCAGCCACTGGTAACAGGATTAGCAGAGCGAGGTATGTAGGCGGTGCTACAGA
GTTCTTGAAGTGGTGGCCTAACTACGGCTACACTAGAAGAACAGTATTTGGTATCTGCGCTCTGCTGAAG
CCAGTTACCTTCGGAAAAAGAGTTGGTAGCTCTTGATCCGGCAAACAAACCACCGCTGGTAGCGGTGGTT
TTTTTGTTTGCAAGCAGCAGATTACGCGCAGAAAAAAAGGATCTCAAGAAGATCCTTTGATCTTTTCTAC
GGGGTCTGACGCTCAGTGGAACGAAAACTCACGTTAAGGGATTTTGGTCATGAGATTATCAAAAAGGATC
TTCACCTAGATCCTTTTAAATTAAAAATGAAGTTTTAAATCAATCTAAAGTATATATGAGTAAACTTGGT
CTGACAGTTACCAATGCTTAATCAGTGAGGCACCTATCTCAGCGATCTGTCTATTTCGTTCATCCATAGT
TGCCTGACTCCCCGTCGTGTAGATAACTACGATACGGGAGGGCTTACCATCTGGCCCCAGTGCTGCAATG
ATACCGCGAGACCCACGCTCACCGGCTCCAGATTTATCAGCAATAAACCAGCCAGCCGGAAGGGCCGAGC
GCAGAAGTGGTCCTGCAACTTTATCCGCCTCCATCCAGTCTATTAATTGTTGCCGGGAAGCTAGAGTAAG
TAGTTCGCCAGTTAATAGTTTGCGCAACGTTGTTGCCATTGCTACAGGCATCGTGGTGTCACGCTCGTCG
TTTGGTATGGCTTCATTCAGCTCCGGTTCCCAACGATCAAGGCGAGTTACATGATCCCCCATGTTGTGCA
AAAAAGCGGTTAGCTCCTTCGGTCCTCCGATCGTTGTCAGAAGTAAGTTGGCCGCAGTGTTATCACTCAT
GGTTATGGCAGCACTGCATAATTCTCTTACTGTCATGCCATCCGTAAGATGCTTTTCTGTGACTGGTGAG
TACTCAACCAAGTCATTCTGAGAATAGTGTATGCGGCGACCGAGTTGCTCTTGCCCGGCGTCAATACGGG
ATAATACCGCGCCACATAGCAGAACTTTAAAAGTGCTCATCATTGGAAAACGTTCTTCGGGGCGAAAACT
CTCAAGGATCTTACCGCTGTTGAGATCCAGTTCGATGTAACCCACTCGTGCACCCAACTGATCTTCAGCA
TCTTTTACTTTCACCAGCGTTTCTGGGTGAGCAAAAACAGGAAGGCAAAATGCCGCAAAAAAGGGAATAA
GGGCGACACGGAAATGTTGAATACTCATACTCTTCCTTTTTCAATATTATTGAAGCATTTATCAGGGTTA
TTGTCTCATGAGCGGATACATATTTGAATGTATTTAGAAAAATAAACAAATAGGGGTTCCGCGCACATTT
CCCCGAAAAGTGCCACCTGACGTC
Features (pLannotate 1.2.2; 23 found; start..end, strand, type, name):
     28..80      -  misc_feature   bom (fragment): basis of mobility region from pBR322
    235..614     +  enhancer       CMV enhancer: human cytomegalovirus immediate early enhancer
    615..818     +  promoter       CMV promoter: human cytomegalovirus (CMV) immediate early promoter
    814..847     +  LTR            5' LTR (truncated) (fragment): truncated 5' long terminal repeat (LTR) from HIV-1
    863..881     +  promoter       T7 promoter: promoter for bacteriophage T7 RNA polymerase
    901..990     +  CDS            Akap1 (fragment): AKAP1_RAT - Also known as Akap. Experimental evidence at protein level: Swiss-Prot protein existence level 1. Binds to type I and II regulatory subunits of protein kinase A and anchors them to the cytoplasmic face of the mitochondrial outer membrane (By similarity). Involved in mitochondrial-mediated antiviral innate immunity (By similarity). Promotes translocation of NDUFS1 into mitochondria to regulate mitochondrial membrane respiratory chain NADH dehydrogenase (Complex I) activity (By similarity). From Rattus norvegicus (Rat).
   1060..1782    +  CDS            cEGFP: cEGFP is a basic (constitutively fluorescent) green fluorescent protein published in 2008, derived from Aequorea victoria.
   1783..2214    +  CDS            RAD53 (fragment): RAD53_YEAST - Also known as MEC2, SAD1, SPK1. Experimental evidence at protein level: Swiss-Prot protein existence level 1. Controls S-phase checkpoint as well as G1 and G2 DNA damage checkpoints. Phosphorylates proteins on serine, threonine, and tyrosine. Prevents entry into anaphase and mitotic exit after DNA damage via regulation of the Polo kinase CDC5. Seems to be involved in the phosphorylation of RPH1. From Saccharomyces cerevisiae (strain ATCC 204508 / S288c) (Baker's yeast).
   2278..2296    -  promoter       SP6 promoter: promoter for bacteriophage SP6 RNA polymerase
   2322..2546    +  polyA_signal   bGH poly(A) signal: bovine growth hormone polyadenylation signal
   2550..2571    +  promoter       SV40 promoter (fragment): SV40 enhancer and early promoter
   2592..3020    +  rep_origin     f1 ori (sequence partly withheld): f1 bacteriophage origin of replication; arrow indicates direction of (+) strand synthesis
   3034..3363    +  promoter       SV40 promoter: SV40 enhancer and early promoter
   3430..4221    +  CDS            neo: KKA2_KLEPN - Also known as kan, nptII. Experimental evidence at protein level: Swiss-Prot protein existence level 1. Resistance to kanamycin, neomycin, paromomycin, ribostamycin, butirosin and gentamicin B. From Klebsiella pneumoniae.
   4245..4403    +  CDS            ble (fragment): BLE_KLEPN - Experimental evidence at protein level: Swiss-Prot protein existence level 1. Binding protein with a strong affinity to the bleomycin family of antibiotics. Binds to CL990; an antimitotic-antibiotic compound. From Klebsiella pneumoniae.
   4398..4519    +  polyA_signal   SV40 poly(A) signal: SV40 polyadenylation signal
   4592..4608    -  protein_bind   lac operator: The lac repressor binds to the lac operator to inhibit transcription in E. coli. This inhibition can be relieved by adding lactose or isopropyl-β-D-thiogalactopyranoside (IPTG). lac repressor encoded by lacI
   4616..4646    -  promoter       lac promoter: promoter for the E. coli lac operon
   4661..4682    -  protein_bind   CAP binding site: CAP binding activates transcription in the presence of cAMP. E. coli catabolite activator protein
   4695..4787    -  CDS            lacI (fragment): lac repressor; lacI; The lac repressor binds to the lac operator to inhibit transcription in E. coli. This inhibition can be relieved by adding lactose or isopropyl-β-D-thiogalactopyranoside (IPTG).
   4970..5558    -  rep_origin     ori: high-copy-number ColE1/pMB1/pBR322/pUC origin of replication
   5729..6589    -  CDS            AmpR: β-lactamase; bla; confers resistance to ampicillin, carbenicillin, and related antibiotics
   6590..6694    -  promoter       AmpR promoter: bla
