>Addgene plasmid #161757 | pcDNA3-mitoExRai-AKAR2 | addgene full sequence | sequence record 317686 | Addgene NGS Result
GACGTCGACGGATCGGGAGATCTCCCGATCCCCTATGGTGCACTCTCAGTACAATCTGCTCTGATGCCGC
ATAGTTAAGCCAGTATCTGCTCCCTGCTTGTGTGTTGGAGGTCGCTGAGTAGTGCGCGAGCAAAATTTAA
GCTACAACAAGGCAAGGCTTGACCGACAATTGCATGAAGAATCTGCTTAGGGTTAGGCGTTTTGCGCTGC
TTCGCGATGTACGGGCCAGATATACGCGTTGACATTGATTATTGACTAGTTATTAATAGTAATCAATTAC
GGGGTCATTAGTTCATAGCCCATATATGGAGTTCCGCGTTACATAACTTACGGTAAATGGCCCGCCTGGC
TGACCGCCCAACGACCCCCGCCCATTGACGTCAATAATGACGTATGTTCCCATAGTAACGCCAATAGGGA
CTTTCCATTGACGTCAATGGGTGGAGTATTTACGGTAAACTGCCCACTTGGCAGTACATCAAGTGTATCA
TATGCCAAGTACGCCCCCTATTGACGTCAATGACGGTAAATGGCCCGCCTGGCATTATGCCCAGTACATG
ACCTTATGGGACTTTCCTACTTGGCAGTACATCTACGTATTAGTCATCGCTATTACCATGGTGATGCGGT
TTTGGCAGTACATCAATGGGCGTGGATAGCGGTTTGACTCACGGGGATTTCCAAGTCTCCACCCCATTGA
CGTCAATGGGAGTTTGTTTTGGCACCAAAATCAACGGGACTTTCCAAAATGTCGTAACAACTCCGCCCCA
TTGACGCAAATGGGCGGTAGGCGTGTACGGTGGGAGGTCTATATAAGCAGAGCTCTCTGGCTAACTAGAG
AACCCACTGCTTACTGGCTTATCGAAATTAATACGACTCACTATAGGGAGACCCAAGCTTGCCACCATGG
CAATCCAGTTGCGTTCGCTCTTCCCCTTGGCGTTGCCCGGAATGCTGGCCCTCCTTGGCTGGTGGTGGTT
TTTCTCTCGTAAAAAAGCGGATCCCATGCTGCGTCGCGCCACCCTGGTGGACGGCGGCACCGGCGGCAGC
GAGCTCAGCTTCTGCAACGTCTATATCAAGGCCGACAAGCAGAAGAACGGCATCAAGGCGAACTTCAAGA
TCCGCCACAACATCGAGGACGGCGGCGTGCAGCTCGCCTACCACTACCAGCAGAACACCCCCATCGGCGA
CGGCCCCGTGCTGCTGCCCGACAACCACTACCTGAGCGTGCAGTCCAAACTTTCGAAAGACCCCAACGAG
AAGCGCGATCACATGGTCCTGCTGGAGTTCGTGACCGCCGCCGGGATCACTCTCGGCATGGACGAGCTGT
ACAAGGGCGGTACCGGAGGGAGCATGGTGAGCAAGGGCGAGGAGCTGTTCACCGGGGTGGTGCCCATCCT
GGTCGAGCTGGACGGCGACGTAAACGGCCACAAGTTCAGCGTGTCCGGCGAGGGTGAGGGCGATGCCACC
TACGGCAAGCTGACCCTGAAGTTCATCTGCACCACCGGCAAGCTGCCCGTGCCCTGGCCCACCCTCGTGA
CCACCCTGACCTACGGCGTGCAGTGCTTCAGCCGCTACCCCGACCACATGAAGCAGCACGACTTCTTCAA
GTCCGCCATGCCCGAAGGCTACATCCAGGAGCGCACCATCTTCTTCAAGGACGACGGCAACTACAAGACC
CGCGCCGAGGTGAAGTTCGAGGGCGACACCCTGGTGAACCGCATCGAGCTGAAGGGCATCGACTTCAAGG
AGGACGGCAACATCCTGGGGCACAAGCTGGAGTACAACTTGCTGCATAAGTTTTCTCAAGAACAGATCGG
CGAAAACATTGTGTGCAGGGTCATTTGTACCACGGGTCAAATTCCCATCCGAGATTTGTCAGCTGATATT
TCACAAGTGCTTAAGGAAAAACGATCCATAAAGAAAGTTTGGACATTTGGTAGAAACCCAGCCTGTGACT
ATCATTTAGGAAACATTTCAAGACTGTCAAATAAGCATTTCCAAATACTACTAGGAGAAGACGGTAACCT
TTTATTGAATGACATTTCCACTAATGGGACCTGGTTAAATGGGCAAAAAGTCGAGAAGAACAGCAATCAG
TTACTGTCTCAAGGTGATGAAATAACCGTTGGTGTAGGCGTGGAATCAGATATTTTATCTCTGGTCATTT
TCATAAACGACAAATTTAAGCAGTGCCTCGAGCAGAACAAAGTTGATCGCTAAGAATTCTGCAGATATCC
ATCACACTGGCGGCCGCTCGAGCATGCATCTAGAGGGCCCTATTCTATAGTGTCACCTAAATGCTAGAGC
TCGCTGATCAGCCTCGACTGTGCCTTCTAGTTGCCAGCCATCTGTTGTTTGCCCCTCCCCCGTGCCTTCC
TTGACCCTGGAAGGTGCCACTCCCACTGTCCTTTCCTAATAAAATGAGGAAATTGCATCGCATTGTCTGA
GTAGGTGTCATTCTATTCTGGGGGGTGGGGTGGGGCAGGACAGCAAGGGGGAGGATTGGGAAGACAATAG
CAGGCATGCTGGGGATGCGGTGGGCTCTATGGCTTCTGAGGCGGAAAGAACCAGCTGGGGCTCTAGGGGG
TATCCCC
[124 nt withheld, positions 2598-2721]
C
[91 nt withheld, positions 2723-2813]
A
[49 nt withheld, positions 2815-2863]
CCTTTGACGTTGGAGTCCACGTTCTTT
[37 nt withheld, positions 2891-2927]
ACCCTATCTCGGTCTATTCTTTTGATTTATAAGGGATTTTGCCGATTTCGGCCTATTGGTTAAAAAATGA
GCTGATTTAACAAAAATTTAACGCGAATTAATTCTGTGGAATGTGTGTCAGTTAGGGTGTGGAAAGTCCC
CAGGCTCCCCAGCAGGCAGAAGTATGCAAAGCATGCATCTCAATTAGTCAGCAACCAGGTGTGGAAAGTC
CCCAGGCTCCCCAGCAGGCAGAAGTATGCAAAGCATGCATCTCAATTAGTCAGCAACCATAGTCCCGCCC
CTAACTCCGCCCATCCCGCCCCTAACTCCGCCCAGTTCCGCCCATTCTCCGCCCCATGGCTGACTAATTT
TTTTTATTTATGCAGAGGCCGAGGCCGCCTCTGCCTCTGAGCTATTCCAGAAGTAGTGAGGAGGCTTTTT
TGGAGGCCTAGGCTTTTGCAAAAAGCTCCCGGGAGCTTGTATATCCATTTTCGGATCTGATCAAGAGACA
GGATGAGGATCGTTTCGCATGATTGAACAAGATGGATTGCACGCAGGTTCTCCGGCCGCTTGGGTGGAGA
GGCTATTCGGCTATGACTGGGCACAACAGACAATCGGCTGCTCTGATGCCGCCGTGTTCCGGCTGTCAGC
GCAGGGGCGCCCGGTTCTTTTTGTCAAGACCGACCTGTCCGGTGCCCTGAATGAACTGCAGGACGAGGCA
GCGCGGCTATCGTGGCTGGCCACGACGGGCGTTCCTTGCGCAGCTGTGCTCGACGTTGTCACTGAAGCGG
GAAGGGACTGGCTGCTATTGGGCGAAGTGCCGGGGCAGGATCTCCTGTCATCTCACCTTGCTCCTGCCGA
GAAAGTATCCATCATGGCTGATGCAATGCGGCGGCTGCATACGCTTGATCCGGCTACCTGCCCATTCGAC
CACCAAGCGAAACATCGCATCGAGCGAGCACGTACTCGGATGGAAGCCGGTCTTGTCGATCAGGATGATC
TGGACGAAGAGCATCAGGGGCTCGCGCCAGCCGAACTGTTCGCCAGGCTCAAGGCGCGCATGCCCGACGG
CGAGGATCTCGTCGTGACCCATGGCGATGCCTGCTTGCCGAATATCATGGTGGAAAATGGCCGCTTTTCT
GGATTCATCGACTGTGGCCGGCTGGGTGTGGCGGACCGCTATCAGGACATAGCGTTGGCTACCCGTGATA
TTGCTGAAGAGCTTGGCGGCGAATGGGCTGACCGCTTCCTCGTGCTTTACGGTATCGCCGCTCCCGATTC
GCAGCGCATCGCCTTCTATCGCCTTCTTGACGAGTTCTTCTGAGCGGGACTCTGGGGTTCGAAATGACCG
ACCAAGCGACGCCCAACCTGCCATCACGAGATTTCGATTCCACCGCCGCCTTCTATGAAAGGTTGGGCTT
CGGAATCGTTTTCCGGGACGCCGGCTGGATGATCCTCCAGCGCGGGGATCTCATGCTGGAGTTCTTCGCC
CACCCCAACTTGTTTATTGCAGCTTATAATGGTTACAAATAAAGCAATAGCATCACAAATTTCACAAATA
AAGCATTTTTTTCACTGCATTCTAGTTGTGGTTTGTCCAAACTCATCAATGTATCTTATCATGTCTGTAT
ACCGTCGACCTCTAGCTAGAGCTTGGCGTAATCATGGTCATAGCTGTTTCCTGTGTGAAATTGTTATCCG
CTCACAATTCCACACAACATACGAGCCGGAAGCATAAAGTGTAAAGCCTGGGGTGCCTAATGAGTGAGCT
AACTCACATTAATTGCGTTGCGCTCACTGCCCGCTTTCCAGTCGGGAAACCTGTCGTGCCAGCTGCATTA
ATGAATCGGCCAACGCGCGGGGAGAGGCGGTTTGCGTATTGGGCGCTCTTCCGCTTCCTCGCTCACTGAC
TCGCTGCGCTCGGTCGTTCGGCTGCGGCGAGCGGTATCAGCTCACTCAAAGGCGGTAATACGGTTATCCA
CAGAATCAGGGGATAACGCAGGAAAGAACATGTGAGCAAAAGGCCAGCAAAAGGCCAGGAACCGTAAAAA
GGCCGCGTTGCTGGCGTTTTTCCATAGGCTCCGCCCCCCTGACGAGCATCACAAAAATCGACGCTCAAGT
CAGAGGTGGCGAAACCCGACAGGACTATAAAGATACCAGGCGTTTCCCCCTGGAAGCTCCCTCGTGCGCT
CTCCTGTTCCGACCCTGCCGCTTACCGGATACCTGTCCGCCTTTCTCCCTTCGGGAAGCGTGGCGCTTTC
TCATAGCTCACGCTGTAGGTATCTCAGTTCGGTGTAGGTCGTTCGCTCCAAGCTGGGCTGTGTGCACGAA
CCCCCCGTTCAGCCCGACCGCTGCGCCTTATCCGGTAACTATCGTCTTGAGTCCAACCCGGTAAGACACG
ACTTATCGCCACTGGCAGCAGCCACTGGTAACAGGATTAGCAGAGCGAGGTATGTAGGCGGTGCTACAGA
GTTCTTGAAGTGGTGGCCTAACTACGGCTACACTAGAAGAACAGTATTTGGTATCTGCGCTCTGCTGAAG
CCAGTTACCTTCGGAAAAAGAGTTGGTAGCTCTTGATCCGGCAAACAAACCACCGCTGGTAGCGGTGGTT
TTTTTGTTTGCAAGCAGCAGATTACGCGCAGAAAAAAAGGATCTCAAGAAGATCCTTTGATCTTTTCTAC
GGGGTCTGACGCTCAGTGGAACGAAAACTCACGTTAAGGGATTTTGGTCATGAGATTATCAAAAAGGATC
TTCACCTAGATCCTTTTAAATTAAAAATGAAGTTTTAAATCAATCTAAAGTATATATGAGTAAACTTGGT
CTGACAGTTACCAATGCTTAATCAGTGAGGCACCTATCTCAGCGATCTGTCTATTTCGTTCATCCATAGT
TGCCTGACTCCCCGTCGTGTAGATAACTACGATACGGGAGGGCTTACCATCTGGCCCCAGTGCTGCAATG
ATACCGCGAGACCCACGCTCACCGGCTCCAGATTTATCAGCAATAAACCAGCCAGCCGGAAGGGCCGAGC
GCAGAAGTGGTCCTGCAACTTTATCCGCCTCCATCCAGTCTATTAATTGTTGCCGGGAAGCTAGAGTAAG
TAGTTCGCCAGTTAATAGTTTGCGCAACGTTGTTGCCATTGCTACAGGCATCGTGGTGTCACGCTCGTCG
TTTGGTATGGCTTCATTCAGCTCCGGTTCCCAACGATCAAGGCGAGTTACATGATCCCCCATGTTGTGCA
AAAAAGCGGTTAGCTCCTTCGGTCCTCCGATCGTTGTCAGAAGTAAGTTGGCCGCAGTGTTATCACTCAT
GGTTATGGCAGCACTGCATAATTCTCTTACTGTCATGCCATCCGTAAGATGCTTTTCTGTGACTGGTGAG
TACTCAACCAAGTCATTCTGAGAATAGTGTATGCGGCGACCGAGTTGCTCTTGCCCGGCGTCAATACGGG
ATAATACCGCGCCACATAGCAGAACTTTAAAAGTGCTCATCATTGGAAAACGTTCTTCGGGGCGAAAACT
CTCAAGGATCTTACCGCTGTTGAGATCCAGTTCGATGTAACCCACTCGTGCACCCAACTGATCTTCAGCA
TCTTTTACTTTCACCAGCGTTTCTGGGTGAGCAAAAACAGGAAGGCAAAATGCCGCAAAAAAGGGAATAA
GGGCGACACGGAAATGTTGAATACTCATACTCTTCCTTTTTCAATATTATTGAAGCATTTATCAGGGTTA
TTGTCTCATGAGCGGATACATATTTGAATGTATTTAGAAAAATAAACAAATAGGGGTTCCGCGCACATTT
CCCCGAAAAGTGCCACCT
Features (pLannotate 1.2.2; 23 found; start..end, strand, type, name):
     34..86      -  misc_feature   bom (fragment): basis of mobility region from pBR322
    241..620     +  enhancer       CMV enhancer: human cytomegalovirus immediate early enhancer
    621..824     +  promoter       CMV promoter: human cytomegalovirus (CMV) immediate early promoter
    820..853     +  LTR            5' LTR (truncated) (fragment): truncated 5' long terminal repeat (LTR) from HIV-1
    869..887     +  promoter       T7 promoter: promoter for bacteriophage T7 RNA polymerase
    907..996     +  CDS            Akap1 (fragment): AKAP1_RAT - Also known as Akap. Experimental evidence at protein level: Swiss-Prot protein existence level 1. Binds to type I and II regulatory subunits of protein kinase A and anchors them to the cytoplasmic face of the mitochondrial outer membrane (By similarity). Involved in mitochondrial-mediated antiviral innate immunity (By similarity). Promotes translocation of NDUFS1 into mitochondria to regulate mitochondrial membrane respiratory chain NADH dehydrogenase (Complex I) activity (By similarity). From Rattus norvegicus (Rat).
   1066..1788    +  CDS            cEGFP: cEGFP is a basic (constitutively fluorescent) green fluorescent protein published in 2008, derived from Aequorea victoria.
   1789..2220    +  CDS            RAD53 (fragment): RAD53_YEAST - Also known as MEC2, SAD1, SPK1. Experimental evidence at protein level: Swiss-Prot protein existence level 1. Controls S-phase checkpoint as well as G1 and G2 DNA damage checkpoints. Phosphorylates proteins on serine, threonine, and tyrosine. Prevents entry into anaphase and mitotic exit after DNA damage via regulation of the Polo kinase CDC5. Seems to be involved in the phosphorylation of RPH1. From Saccharomyces cerevisiae (strain ATCC 204508 / S288c) (Baker's yeast).
   2284..2302    -  promoter       SP6 promoter: promoter for bacteriophage SP6 RNA polymerase
   2328..2552    +  polyA_signal   bGH poly(A) signal: bovine growth hormone polyadenylation signal
   2556..2577    +  promoter       SV40 promoter (fragment): SV40 enhancer and early promoter
   2598..3026    +  rep_origin     f1 ori (sequence partly withheld): f1 bacteriophage origin of replication; arrow indicates direction of (+) strand synthesis
   3040..3369    +  promoter       SV40 promoter: SV40 enhancer and early promoter
   3436..4227    +  CDS            neo: KKA2_KLEPN - Also known as kan, nptII. Experimental evidence at protein level: Swiss-Prot protein existence level 1. Resistance to kanamycin, neomycin, paromomycin, ribostamycin, butirosin and gentamicin B. From Klebsiella pneumoniae.
   4251..4409    +  CDS            ble (fragment): BLE_KLEPN - Experimental evidence at protein level: Swiss-Prot protein existence level 1. Binding protein with a strong affinity to the bleomycin family of antibiotics. Binds to CL990; an antimitotic-antibiotic compound. From Klebsiella pneumoniae.
   4404..4525    +  polyA_signal   SV40 poly(A) signal: SV40 polyadenylation signal
   4598..4614    -  protein_bind   lac operator: The lac repressor binds to the lac operator to inhibit transcription in E. coli. This inhibition can be relieved by adding lactose or isopropyl-β-D-thiogalactopyranoside (IPTG). lac repressor encoded by lacI
   4622..4652    -  promoter       lac promoter: promoter for the E. coli lac operon
   4667..4688    -  protein_bind   CAP binding site: CAP binding activates transcription in the presence of cAMP. E. coli catabolite activator protein
   4701..4793    -  CDS            lacI (fragment): lac repressor; lacI; The lac repressor binds to the lac operator to inhibit transcription in E. coli. This inhibition can be relieved by adding lactose or isopropyl-β-D-thiogalactopyranoside (IPTG).
   4976..5564    -  rep_origin     ori: high-copy-number ColE1/pMB1/pBR322/pUC origin of replication
   5735..6595    -  CDS            AmpR: β-lactamase; bla; confers resistance to ampicillin, carbenicillin, and related antibiotics
   6596..6700    -  promoter       AmpR promoter: bla
