[The description below was written by a language model from this plasmid's Addgene catalogue record and pLannotate feature annotations shown in this document.]
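Description:
pcDNA3-mitoExRai-AKAR2 is a mammalian expression plasmid built on the Invitrogen pcDNA3 backbone (6,725 bp in total) that encodes a mitochondrially targeted version of the ExRai-AKAR2 kinase activity biosensor. It is propagated in E. coli as a high-copy plasmid through a ColE1/pUC-type origin with ampicillin selection from the bla gene. An f1 origin is also present. For mammalian cells, an SV40 early promoter drives a neomycin phosphotransferase cassette ending in an SV40 polyadenylation signal, which allows G418 selection of stable transfectants.

The 1,317 bp synthetic insert, DAKAP-ExRai-AKAR2, sits between the HindIII and EcoRI sites. It is transcribed from the CMV immediate-early enhancer/promoter and terminated by the bovine growth hormone poly(A) signal. Flanking T7 and SP6 promoters are standard pcDNA3 elements. The open reading frame begins with the N-terminal 30 amino acids of DAKAP1, annotated as an Akap1 fragment, which anchor the fusion to the cytoplasmic face of the outer mitochondrial membrane. After a short unannotated stretch come an EGFP-derived fluorescent protein domain and a fragment matching yeast RAD53. That fragment most likely corresponds to the phosphoamino-acid-binding FHA domain typical of AKAR-type protein kinase A reporters, although the record does not describe the sensor's architecture explicitly.

The two feature tables, one from the depositor sequence and one from repository sequencing, agree apart from a six-base offset in numbering. A short HIV-1 LTR fragment annotated next to the CMV promoter is probably a spurious similarity hit. According to the record and the title of the associated publication, the construct is used for imaging kinase activity at the outer mitochondrial membrane in mammalian cells.
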