Addgene plasmid #161757: pcDNA3-mitoExRai-AKAR2
Purpose: ExRai-AKAR2 targeted to the outer mitochondrial membrane.
Depositing lab: Jin Zhang. Depositing organization: University of California, San Diego (UCSD). Publication: An ultrasensitive biosensor for high-resolution kinase activity imaging in awake mice. Zhang JF, Liu B, Hong I, Mo A, Roth RH, Tenner B, Lin W, Zhang JZ, Molina RS, Drobizhev M, Hughes TE, Tian L, Huganir RL, Mehta S, Zhang J. Nat Chem Biol. 2020 Sep 28. pii: 10.1038/s41589-020-00660-y. doi: 10.1038/s41589-020-00660-y. PubMed 32989297.
Backbone
  Vector backbone: pcDNA3
  Backbone manufacturer: Invitrogen
  Backbone size w/o insert (bp): 5408
  Total vector size (bp): 6725
  Vector type: Mammalian Expression
  Selectable markers: Neomycin (select with G418)
Growth in bacteria
  Bacterial resistance: Ampicillin, 100 μg/mL
  Growth temperature: 37°C
  Growth strain: DH5alpha
  Copy number: High Copy
Gene/Insert
  Gene/Insert name: DAKAP-ExRai-AKAR2
  Species: Synthetic
  Insert size (bp): 1317
  Promoter: CMV
  Tag / fusion protein: N-terminal 30 amino acids from DAKAP1 (N terminal on insert)
  Cloning method: Restriction Enzyme; 5′ cloning site HindIII (not destroyed); 3′ cloning site EcoRI (not destroyed)
  Sequencing primers: 5′ CMV forward; 3′ BGH reverse
Terms and licenses: Academic/Nonprofit Terms; Industry Terms: Not Available to Industry
How to cite: pcDNA3-mitoExRai-AKAR2 was a gift from Jin Zhang (Addgene plasmid # 161757 ; http://n2t.net/addgene:161757 ; RRID:Addgene_161757)
